Addgene plasmid #199572: GFP SMG1 T3550A/S3556A
Purpose: Expresses mutated SMG1 fused to GFP
Depositing lab: Michael Kastan. Depositing organization: Duke University. Publication: Participation of ATM, SMG1, and DDX5 in a DNA Damage-Induced Alternative Splicing Pathway. McCann JJ, Fleenor DE, Chen J, Lai CH, Bass TE, Kastan MB. Radiat Res. 2023 Apr 1;199(4):406-421. doi: 10.1667/RADE-22-00219.1. PubMed 36921295.
Backbone
  Vector backbone: pEGFP-C1
  Backbone manufacturer: Clontech
  Backbone size w/o insert (bp): 4700
  Total vector size (bp): 15700
  Vector type: Mammalian Expression
  Selectable markers: Neomycin (select with G418)
Growth in bacteria
  Bacterial resistance: Kanamycin, 50 μg/mL
  Growth temperature: 37°C
  Growth strain: DH5alpha
  Copy number: High Copy
Gene/Insert
  Gene/Insert name: SMG1
  Species: H. sapiens (human)
  Insert size (bp): 11000
  Mutation: T3550A and S3556A
  GenBank ID: NM_015092
  Entrez Gene: SMG1 (a.k.a. 61E3.4, ATX, LIP)
  Promoter: CMV
  Tag / fusion protein: GFP (N terminal on backbone)
  Cloning method: Restriction Enzyme; 5′ cloning site SalI (destroyed during cloning); 3′ cloning site SalI (destroyed during cloning)
  Sequencing primers: 5′ EGFP-C; 3′ SV40pA-R
Terms and licenses: Academic/Nonprofit Terms; Industry Terms: Not Available to Industry
How to cite: GFP SMG1 T3550A/S3556A was a gift from Michael Kastan (Addgene plasmid # 199572 ; http://n2t.net/addgene:199572 ; RRID:Addgene_199572)
