[The description below was written by a language model from this plasmid's Addgene catalogue record and pLannotate feature annotations shown in this document.]
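Description:
GFP SMG1 T3550A/S3556A is a mammalian expression plasmid built on the Clontech pEGFP-C1 backbone, carrying the full-length human SMG1 coding sequence (about 11 kb) fused in frame to the C-terminus of EGFP, so that the fluorescent tag sits at the N-terminus of the kinase. The whole construct is roughly 15.8 kb in the sequenced record. Transcription of the fusion is driven by the human cytomegalovirus immediate early enhancer and promoter and terminated by the SV40 polyadenylation signal downstream of the residual multiple cloning site. The insert was introduced through SalI sites that were destroyed during cloning.

SMG1 is a serine/threonine protein kinase that acts in nonsense-mediated mRNA decay, where it phosphorylates UPF1, and in genotoxic stress responses. This version carries two alanine substitutions, T3550A and S3556A, which replace hydroxyl-bearing residues and so would prevent phosphorylation at those positions. The record does not spell out the functional rationale, but the associated work concerns ATM, SMG1 and DDX5 in a DNA damage-induced alternative splicing pathway. The construct is suited to expressing and visualising or tracking the mutant protein in mammalian cells, for instance in comparison with wild-type SMG1.

The plasmid is propagated in E. coli through a high-copy pUC-type origin, and an f1 origin is also present. A single NeoR/KanR (Tn5 aminoglycoside phosphotransferase) cassette serves both hosts. A bacterial promoter gives kanamycin resistance in bacteria, while the SV40 early promoter and HSV TK polyadenylation signal allow G418 selection of transfected mammalian cells. The short large T antigen and ble fragments annotated in the feature table are probably backbone remnants rather than functional genes.
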