Features (pLannotate 1.2.2; 15 found; start..end, strand, type, name):
     26..329     +  enhancer       CMV enhancer: human cytomegalovirus immediate early enhancer
    330..533     +  promoter       CMV promoter: human cytomegalovirus (CMV) immediate early promoter
    578..1294    +  CDS            EGFP: EGFP is a basic (constitutively fluorescent) green fluorescent protein published in 1996, derived from Aequorea victoria. It is reported to be a rapidly-maturing weak dimer with moderate acid sensitivity.
   1334..12316   +  CDS            SMG1: SMG1_HUMAN - Also known as ATX, KIAA0421, LIP. Experimental evidence at protein level: Swiss-Prot protein existence level 1. Serine/threonine protein kinase involved in both mRNA surveillance and genotoxic stress response pathways. Recognizes the substrate consensus sequence [ST]-Q. Plays a central role in nonsense- mediated decay (NMD) of mRNAs containing premature stop codons by phosphorylating UPF1/RENT1. Recruited by release factors to stalled ribosomes together with SMG8 and SMG9 (forming the SMG1C protein kinase complex), and UPF1 to form the transient SURF (SMG1-UPF1-eRF1-eRF3) complex.
  12387..12439   +  misc_feature   MCS: multiple cloning site
  12456..12540   +  CDS            large T antigen (fragment): large T antigen from SV40 (simian virus 40)
  12563..12684   +  polyA_signal   SV40 poly(A) signal: SV40 polyadenylation signal
  12718..13146   -  rep_origin     f1 ori (sequence partly withheld): f1 bacteriophage origin of replication; arrow indicates direction of (+) strand synthesis
  13173..13277   +  promoter       AmpR promoter: bla
  13279..13636   +  promoter       SV40 promoter: SV40 enhancer and early promoter
  13671..14465   +  CDS            NeoR/KanR: aminoglycoside phosphotransferase from Tn5; aph(3')-II (or nptII); confers resistance to neomycin, kanamycin, and G418 (Geneticin®)
  14486..14638   +  CDS            ble (fragment): BLE_KLEPN - Experimental evidence at protein level: Swiss-Prot protein existence level 1. Binding protein with a strong affinity to the bleomycin family of antibiotics. Binds to CL990; an antimitotic-antibiotic compound. From Klebsiella pneumoniae.
  14697..14744   +  polyA_signal   HSV TK poly(A) signal: herpes simplex virus thymidine kinase polyadenylation signal (Cole and Stacy, 1985)
  15073..15661   +  rep_origin     ori: high-copy-number ColE1/pMB1/pBR322/pUC origin of replication
  15776..15810   +  enhancer       CMV enhancer (fragment): human cytomegalovirus immediate early enhancer
>Addgene plasmid #199572 | GFP SMG1 T3550A/S3556A | addgene full sequence | sequence record 391055 | Addgene NGS Result
TTCATAGCCCATATATGGAGTTCCGCGTTACATAACTTACGGTAAATGGCCCGCCTGGCTGACCGCCCAA
CGACCCCCGCCCATTGACGTCAATAATGACGTATGTTCCCATAGTAACGCCAATAGGGACTTTCCATTGA
CGTCAATGGGTGGAGTATTTACGGTAAACTGCCCACTTGGCAGTACATCAAGTGTATCATATGCCAAGTA
CGCCCCCTATTGACGTCAATGACGGTAAATGGCCCGCCTGGCATTATGCCCAGTACATGACCTTATGGGA
CTTTCCTACTTGGCAGTACATCTACGTATTAGTCATCGCTATTACCATGGTGATGCGGTTTTGGCAGTAC
ATCAATGGGCGTGGATAGCGGTTTGACTCACGGGGATTTCCAAGTCTCCACCCCATTGACGTCAATGGGA
GTTTGTTTTGGCACCAAAATCAACGGGACTTTCCAAAATGTCGTAACAACTCCGCCCCATTGACGCAAAT
GGGCGGTAGGCGTGTACGGTGGGAGGTCTATATAAGCAGAGCTGGTTTAGTGAACCGTCAGATCCGCTAG
CGCTACCGGTCGCCACCATGGTGAGCAAGGGCGAGGAGCTGTTCACCGGGGTGGTGCCCATCCTGGTCGA
GCTGGACGGCGACGTAAACGGCCACAAGTTCAGCGTGTCCGGCGAGGGCGAGGGCGATGCCACCTACGGC
AAGCTGACCCTGAAGTTCATCTGCACCACCGGCAAGCTGCCCGTGCCCTGGCCCACCCTCGTGACCACCC
TGACCTACGGCGTGCAGTGCTTCAGCCGCTACCCCGACCACATGAAGCAGCACGACTTCTTCAAGTCCGC
CATGCCCGAAGGCTACGTCCAGGAGCGCACCATCTTCTTCAAGGACGACGGCAACTACAAGACCCGCGCC
GAGGTGAAGTTCGAGGGCGACACCCTGGTGAACCGCATCGAGCTGAAGGGCATCGACTTCAAGGAGGACG
GCAACATCCTGGGGCACAAGCTGGAGTACAACTACAACAGCCACAACGTCTATATCATGGCCGACAAGCA
GAAGAACGGCATCAAGGTGAACTTCAAGATCCGCCACAACATCGAGGACGGCAGCGTGCAGCTCGCCGAC
CACTACCAGCAGAACACCCCCATCGGCGACGGCCCCGTGCTGCTGCCCGACAACCACTACCTGAGCACCC
AGTCCGCCCTGAGCAAAGACCCCAACGAGAAGCGCGATCACATGGTCCTGCTGGAGTTCGTGACCGCCGC
CGGGATCACTCTCGGCATGGACGAGCTGTACAAGTACTCAGATCTCGAGATCCATGTCGTGTCGGGGAAG
GTAATGAGCCGCAGAGCCCCGGGGTCTCGGCTGAGCAGCGGCGGCGGCGGCGGCGGCACCAAGTATCCGC
GGAGCTGGAATGACTGGCAACCCAGAACTGATAGTGCATCAGCCGACCCAGATAATTTAAAATATTCTTC
ATCCAGAGATAGAGGTGGTTCTTCCTCTTACGGACTGCAACCTTCAAATTCAGCTGTGGTGTCTCGGCAA
AGGCACGATGATACCAGAGTCCACGCTGACATACAGAATGACGAAAAGGGTGGCTACAGTGTCAATGGAG
GATCTGGGGAAAATACTTATGGTCGGAAGTCGTTGGGGCAAGAGCTGAGGGTTAACAATGTGACCAGCCC
TGAGTTCACCAGTGTTCAGCATGGCAGTCGTGCTTTAGCCACCAAAGACATGAGGAAATCACAGGAGAGA
TCGATGTCTTATTCTGATGAGTCTCGACTGTCGAATCTTCTTCGGAGGATCACCCGGGAAGACGACAGAG
ACCGAAGATTGGCTACTGTAAAGCAGTTGAAAGAATTTATTCAGCAACCAGAAAATAAGCTGGTACTAGT
TAAACAATTGGATAATATCTTGGCTGCTGTACATGACGTGCTTAATGAAAGTAGCAAATTGCTTCAGGAG
TTGAGACAGGAGGGAGCTTGCTGTCTTGGCCTTCTTTGTGCTTCTCTGAGCTATGAGGCTGAGAAGATCT
TCAAGTGGATTTTTAGCAAATTTAGCTCATCTGCAAAAGATGAAGTTAAACTCCTCTACTTATGTGCCAC
CTACAAAGCACTAGAGACTGTAGGAGAAAAGAAAGCCTTTTCATCTGTAATGCAGCTTGTAATGACCAGC
CTGCAGTCTATTCTTGAAAATGTGGATACACCAGAATTGCTTTGTAAATGTGTTAAGTGCATTCTTTTGG
TGGCTCGATGTTACCCTCATATTTTCAGCACTAATTTTAGGGATACAGTTGATATATTAGTTGGATGGCA
TATAGATCATACTCAGAAACCTTCGCTCACGCAGCAGGTATCTGGGTGGTTGCAGAGTTTGGAGCCATTT
TGGGTAGCTGATCTTGCATTTTCTACTACTCTTCTTGGTCAGTTTCTGGAAGACATGGAAGCATATGCTG
AGGACCTCAGCCATGTGGCCTCTGGGGAATCAGTGGATGAAGATGTCCCTCCTCCATCAGTGTCATTACC
AAAGCTGGCTGCACTTCTCCGGGTATTTAGTACTGTGGTGAGGAGCATTGGGGAACGCTTCAGCCCAATT
CGGGGTCCTCCAATTACTGAGGCATATGTAACAGATGTTCTGTACAGAGTAATGAGATGTGTGACGGCTG
CAAACCAGGTGTTTTTTTCTGAGGCTGTGTTGACAGCTGCTAATGAGTGTGTTGGTGTTTTGCTCGGCAG
CTTGGATCCTAGCATGACTATACATTGTGACATGGTCATTACATATGGATTAGACCAACTGGAGAATTGC
CAGACTTGTGGTACCGATTATATCATCTCAGTCTTGAATTTACTCACGCTGATTGTTGAACAGATAAATA
CGAAACTGCCATCATCATTTGTAGAAAAACTGTTTATACCATCATCTAAACTACTATTCTTGCGTTATCA
TAAAGAAAAAGAGGTTGTTGCTGTAGCCCATGCTGTTTATCAAGCAGTGCTCAGCTTGAAGAATATTCCT
GTTTTGGAGACTGCCTATAAGTTAATATTGGGAGAAATGACTTGTGCCCTAAACAACCTCCTACACAGTC
TACAACTTCCTGAGGCCTGTTCTGAAATAAAACATGAGGCTTTTAAGAATCATGTGTTCAATGTAGACAA
TGCAAAATTTGTAGTTATATTTGACCTCAGTGCCCTGACTACAATTGGAAATGCCAAAAACTCACTAATA
GGGATGTGGGCGCTATCTCCAACTGTCTTTGCACTTCTGAGTAAGAATCTGATGATTGTGCACAGTGACC
TGGCTGTTCACTTCCCTGCCATTCAGTATGCTGTGCTCTACACATTGTATTCTCATTGTACCAGGCATGA
TCACTTTATCTCTAGTAGCCTCAGTTCTTCCTCTCCTTCTTTGTTTGATGGAGCTGTGATTAGCACTGTA
ACTACGGCTACAAAGAAACATTTCTCAATTATATTAAATCTTCTGGGAATATTACTTAAGAAAGATAACC
TTAACCAGGACACGAGGAAACTGTTAATGACTTGGGCTTTGGAAGCAGCTGTTTTAATGAAGAAGTCTGA
AACATACGCACCTTTATTCTCTCTTCCGTCTTTCCATAAATTTTGCAAAGGCCTTTTAGCCAACACTCTC
GTTGAAGATGTGAATATCTGTCTGCAGGCATGCAGCAGTCTACATGCTCTGTCCTCTTCCTTGCCAGATG
ATCTTTTACAGAGATGTGTCGATGTTTGCCGTGTTCAACTAGTGCACAGTGGAACTCGTATTCGACAAGC
ATTTGGAAAACTGTTGAAATCAATTCCTTTAGATGTTGTCCTAAGCAATAACAATCACACAGAAATTCAA
GAAATTTCTTTAGCATTAAGAAGTCACATGAGTAAAGCACCAAGTAATACATTCCACCCCCAAGATTTCT
CTGATGTTATTAGTTTTATTTTGTATGGGAACTCTCATAGAACAGGGAAGGACAATTGGTTGGAAAGACT
GTTCTATAGCTGCCAGAGACTGGATAAGCGTGACCAGTCAACAATTCCACGCAATCTCCTGAAGACAGAT
GCTGTCCTTTGGCAGTGGGCCATATGGGAAGCTGCACAATTCACTGTTCTTTCTAAGCTGAGAACCCCAC
TGGGCAGAGCTCAAGACACCTTCCAGACAATTGAAGGTATCATTCGAAGTCTCGCAGCTCACACATTAAA
CCCTGATCAGGATGTTAGTCAGTGGACAACTGCAGACAATGATGAAGGCCATGGTAACAACCAACTTAGA
CTTGTTCTTCTTCTGCAGTATCTGGAAAATCTGGAGAAATTAATGTATAATGCATACGAGGGATGTGCTA
ATGCATTAACTTCACCTCCCAAGGTCATTAGAACTTTTTTCTATACCAATCGCCAAACTTGTCAGGACTG
GCTAACGCGGATTCGACTCTCCATCATGAGGGTAGGATTGTTGGCAGGCCAGCCTGCAGTGACAGTGAGA
CATGGCTTTGACTTGCTTACAGAGATGAAAACAACCAGCCTATCTCAGGGGAATGAATTGGAAGTAACCA
TTATGATGGTGGTAGAAGCATTATGTGAACTTCATTGTCCTGAAGCTATACAGGGAATTGCTGTCTGGTC
ATCATCTATTGTTGGAAAAAATCTTCTGTGGATTAACTCAGTGGCTCAACAGGCTGAAGGGAGGTTTGAA
AAGGCCTCTGTGGAGTACCAGGAACACCTGTGTGCCATGACAGGTGTTGATTGCTGCATCTCCAGCTTTG
ACAAATCGGTGCTCACCTTAGCCAATGCTGGGCGTAACAGTGCCAGCCCGAAACATTCTCTGAATGGTGA
ATCCAGAAAAACTGTGCTGTCCAAACCGACTGACTCTTCCCCTGAGGTTATAAATTATTTAGGAAATAAA
GCATGTGAGTGCTACATCTCAATTGCCGATTGGGCTGCTGTGCAGGAATGGCAGAACGCTATCCATGACT
TGAAAAAGAGTACCAGTAGCACTTCCCTCAACCTGAAAGCTGACTTCAACTATATAAAATCATTAAGCAG
CTTTGAGTCTGGAAAATTTGTTGAATGTACCGAGCAGTTAGAATTGTTACCAGGAGAAAATATCAATCTA
CTTGCTGGAGGATCAAAAGAAAAAATAGACATGAAAAAACTGCTTCCTAACATGTTAAGTCCGGATCCGA
GGGAACTTCAGAAATCCATTGAAGTTCAATTGTTAAGAAGTTCTGTTTGTTTGGCAACTGCTTTAAACCC
GATAGAACAAGATCAGAAGTGGCAGTCTATAACTGAAAATGTGGTAAAGTACTTGAAGCAAACATCCCGC
ATCGCTATTGGACCTCTGAGACTTTCTACTTTAACAGTTTCACAGTCTTTGCCAGTTCTAAGTACCTTGC
AGCTGTATTGCTCATCTGCTTTGGAGAACACAGTTTCTAACAGACTTTCAACAGAGGACTGTCTTATTCC
ACTCTTCAGTGAAGCTTTACGTTCATGTAAACAGCATGACGTGAGGCCATGGATGCAGGCATTAAGGTAT
ACTATGTACCAGAATCAGTTGTTGGAGAAAATTAAAGAACAAACAGTCCCAATTAGAAGCCATCTCATGG
AATTAGGTCTAACAGCAGCAAAATTTGCTAGAAAACGAGGGAATGTGTCCCTTGCAACAAGACTGCTGGC
ACAGTGCAGTGAAGTTCAGCTGGGAAAGACCACCACTGCACAGGATTTAGTCCAACATTTTAAAAAACTA
TCAACCCAAGGTCAAGTGGATGAAAAATGGGGGCCCGAACTTGATATTGAAAAAACCAAATTGCTTTATA
CAGCAGGCCAGTCAACACATGCAATGGAAATGTTGAGTTCTTGTGCCATATCTTTCTGCAAGTCTGTGAA
AGCTGAATATGCAGTTGCTAAATCAATTCTGACACTGGCTAAATGGATCCAGGCAGAATGGAAAGAGATT
TCAGGACAGCTGAAACAGGTTTACAGAGCTCAGCACCAACAGAACTTCACAGGTCTTTCTACTTTGTCTA
AAAACATACTCACTCTAATAGAACTGCCATCTGTTAATACGATGGAAGAAGAGTATCCTCGGATCGAGAG
TGAATCTACAGTGCATATTGGAGTTGGAGAACCTGACTTCATTTTGGGACAGTTATATCACCTGTCTTCA
GTACAGGCACCTGAAGTAGCCAAATCTTGGGCAGCGTTGGCCAGCTGGGCTTATAGGTGGGGCAGAAAGG
TGGTTGACAATGCCAGTCAGGGAGAAGGTGTTCGTCTGCTGCCTAGAGAAAAATCTGAAGTTCAGAATCT
ACTTCCAGACACTATAACTGAGGAAGAGAAAGAGAGAATATATGGTATTCTTGGACAGGCTGTGTGTCGG
CCGGCGGGGATTCAGGATGAAGATATAACACTTCAGATAACTGAGAGTGAAGACAACGAAGAAGATGACA
TGGTTGATGTTATCTGGCGTCAGTTGATATCAAGCTGCCCATGGCTTTCAGAACTTGATGAAAGTGCAAC
TGAAGGAGTTATTAAAGTGTGGAGGAAAGTTGTAGATAGAATATTCAGCCTGTACAAACTCTCTTGCAGT
GCATACTTTACTTTCCTTAAACTCAACGCTGGTCAAATTCCTTTAGATGAGGATGACCCTAGGCTGCATT
TAAGTCACAGAGTGGAACAGAGCACTGATGACATGATTGTGATGGCCACATTGCGCCTGCTGCGGTTGCT
CGTGAAGCATGCTGGTGAGCTTCGGCAGTATCTGGAGCACGGCTTGGAGACAACACCCACTGCACCATGG
AGGGGAATTATTCCGCAACTTTTCTCACGCTTAAACCACCCTGAAGTGTATGTGCGCCAAAGTATTTGTA
ACCTTCTCTGCCGTGTGGCTCAAGATTCCCCACATCTCATATTGTATCCTGCAATAGTGGGTACCATATC
GCTTAGTAGTGAATCCCAGGCTTCAGGAAATAAATTTTCCACTGCAATTCCAACTTTACTTGGCAATATT
CAAGGAGAAGAATTGCTGGTTTCTGAATGTGAGGGAGGAAGTCCTCCTGCATCTCAGGATAGCAATAAGG
ATGAACCTAAAAGTGGATTAAATGAAGACCAAGCCATGATGCAGGATTGTTACAGCAAAATTGTAGATAA
GCTGTCCTCTGCAAACCCCACCATGGTATTACAGGTTCAGATGCTCGTGGCTGAACTGCGCAGGGTCACT
GTGCTCTGGGATGAGCTCTGGCTGGGAGTTTTGCTGCAACAACACATGTATGTCCTGAGACGAATTCAGC
AGCTTGAAGATGAGGTGAAGAGAGTCCAGAACAACAACACCTTACGCAAAGAAGAGAAAATTGCAATCAT
GAGGGAGAAGCACACAGCTTTGATGAAGCCCATCGTATTTGCTTTGGAGCATGTGAGGAGTATCACAGCG
GCTCCTGCAGAAACACCTCATGAAAAATGGTTTCAGGATAACTATGGTGATGCCATTGAAAATGCCCTAG
AAAAACTGAAGACTCCATTGAACCCTGCAAAGCCTGGGAGCAGCTGGATTCCATTTAAAGAGATAATGCT
AAGTTTGCAACAGAGAGCACAGAAACGTGCAAGTTACATCTTGCGTCTTGAAGAAATCAGTCCATGGTTG
GCTGCCATGACTAACACTGAAATTGCTCTTCCTGGGGAAGTCTCAGCCAGAGACACTGTCACAATCCATA
GTGTGGGCGGAACCATCACAATCTTACCGACTAAAACCAAGCCAAAGAAACTTCTCTTTCTTGGATCAGA
TGGGAAGAGCTATCCTTATCTTTTCAAAGGACTGGAGGATTTACATCTGGATGAGAGAATAATGCAGTTC
CTATCTATTGTGAATACCATGTTTGCTACAATTAATCGCCAAGAAACACCCCGGTTCCATGCTCGACACT
ATTCTGTAACACCACTAGGAACAAGATCAGGACTAATCCAGTGGGTAGATGGAGCCACACCCTTATTTGG
TCTTTACAAACGATGGCAACAACGGGAAGCTGCCTTACAAGCACAAAAGGCCCAAGATTCCTACCAAACT
CCTCAGAATCCTGGAATTGTACCCCGTCCTAGTGAACTTTATTACAGTAAAATTGGCCCTGCTTTGAAAA
CAGTTGGGCTTAGCCTGGATGTGTCCCGTCGGGATTGGCCTCTTCATGTAATGAAGGCAGTATTGGAAGA
GTTAATGGAGGCCACACCCCCGAATCTCCTTGCCAAAGAGCTCTGGTCATCTTGCACAACACCTGATGAA
TGGTGGAGAGTTACGCAGTCTTATGCAAGATCTACTGCAGTCATGTCTATGGTTGGATACATAATTGGCC
TTGGAGACAGACATCTGGATAATGTTCTTATAGATATGACGACTGGAGAAGTTGTTCACATAGATTACAA
TGTTTGCTTTGAAAAAGGTAAAAGCCTTAGAGTTCCTGAGAAAGTACCTTTTCGAATGACACAAAACATT
GAAACAGCACTGGGTGTAACTGGAGTAGAAGGTGTATTTAGGCTTTCATGTGAGCAGGTTTTACACATTA
TGCGGCGTGGCAGAGAGACCCTGCTGACGCTGCTGGAGGCCTTTGTGTACGACCCTCTGGTGGACTGGAC
AGCAGGAGGCGAGGCTGGGTTTGCTGGTGCTGTCTATGGTGGAGGTGGCCAGCAGGCCGAGAGCAAGCAG
AGCAAGAGAGAGATGGAGCGAGAGATCACCCGCAGCCTGTTTTCTTCTAGAGTAGCTGAGATTAAGGTGA
ACTGGTTTAAGAATAGAGATGAGATGCTGGTTGTGCTTCCCAAGTTGGACGGTAGCTTAGATGAATACCT
AAGCTTGCAAGAGCAACTGACAGATGTGGAAAAACTGCAGGGCAAACTACTGGAGGAAATAGAGTTTCTA
GAAGGAGCTGAAGGGGTGGATCATCCTTCTCATACTCTGCAACACAGGTATTCTGAGCACACCCAACTAC
AGACTCAGCAAAGAGCTGTTCAGGAAGCAATCCAGGTGAAGCTGAATGAATTTGAACAATGGATAACACA
TTATCAGGCTGCATTCAATAATTTAGAAGCAACACAGCTTGCAAGCTTGCTTCAAGAGATAAGCACACAA
ATGGACCTTGGTCCTCCAAGTTACGTGCCAGCAACAGCCTTTCTGCAGAATGCTGGTCAGGCCCACTTGA
TTAGCCAGTGCGAGCAGCTGGAGGGGGAGGTTGGTGCTCTCCTGCAGCAGAGGCGCTCCGTGCTCCGTGG
CTGTCTGGAGCAACTGCATCACTATGCAACCGTGGCCCTGCAGTATCCGAAGGCCATATTTCAGAAACAT
CGAATTGAACAGTGGAAGACCTGGATGGAAGAGCTCATCTGTAACACCACAGTAGAGCGTTGTCAAGAGC
TCTATAGGAAATATGAAATGCAATATGCTCCCCAGCCACCCCCAACAGTGTGTCAGTTCATCACTGCCAC
TGAAATGACCCTGCAGCGATACGCAGCAGACATCAACAGCAGACTTATTAGACAAGTGGAACGCTTGAAA
CAGGAAGCTGTCACTGTGCCAGTTTGTGAAGATCAGTTGAAAGAAATTGAACGTTGCATTAAAGTTTTCC
TTCATGAGAATGGAGAAGAAGGATCTTTGAGTCTAGCAAGTGTTATTATTTCTGCCCTTTGTACCCTTAC
AAGGCGTAACCTGATGATGGAAGGTGCAGCGTCAAGTGCTGGAGAACAGCTGGTTGATCTGACTTCTCGG
GATGGAGCCTGGTTCTTGGAGGAACTCTGCAGTATGAGCGGAAACGTCACCTGCTTGGTTCAGTTACTGA
AGCAGTGCCACCTGGTGCCACAGGACTTAGATATCCCGAACCCCATGGAAGCGTCTGAGACAGTTCACTT
AGCCAATGGAGTGTATACCTCACTTCAGGAATTGAATTCGAATTTCCGGCAAATCATATTTCCAGAAGCA
CTTCGATGTTTAATGAAAGGGGAATACACGTTAGAAAGTATGCTGCATGAACTGGACGGTCTTATTGAGC
AGACCACCGATGGCGTTCCCCTGCAGACTCTAGTGGAATCTCTTCAGGCCTACTTAAGAAACGCAGCTAT
GGGACTGGAAGAAGAAACACATGCTCATTACATCGATGTTGCCAGACTACTACATGCTCAGTACGGTGAA
TTAATCCAACCGAGAAATGGTTCAGTTGATGAAACACCCAAAATGTCAGCTGGCCAGATGCTTTTGGTAG
CATTCGATGGCATGTTTGCTCAAGTTGAAACTGCTTTCAGCTTATTAGTTGAAAAGTTGAACAAGATGGA
AATTCCCATAGCTTGGCGAAAGATTGACATCATAAGGGAAGCCAGGAGTACTCAAGTTAATTTTTTTGAT
GATGATAATCACCGGCAGGTGCTAGAAGAGATTTTCTTTCTAAAAAGACTACAGACTATTAAGGAGTTCT
TCAGGCTCTGTGGTACCTTTTCTAAAACATTGTCAGGATCAAGTTCACTTGAAGATCAGAATACTGTGAA
TGGGCCTGTACAGATTGTCAATGTGAAAACCCTTTTTAGAAACTCTTGTTTCAGTGAAGACCAAATGGCC
AAACCTATCAAGGCATTCACAGCTGACTTTGTGAGGCAGCTCTTGATAGGGCTACCCAACCAAGCCCTCG
GACTCACACTGTGCAGTTTTATCAGTGCTCTGGGTGTAGACATCATTGCTCAAGTAGAGGCAAAGGACTT
TGGTGCCGAAAGCAAAGTTTCTGTTGATGATCTCTGTAAGAAAGCGGTGGAACATAACATCCAGATAGGG
AAGTTCTCTCAGCTGGTTATGAACAGGGCAACTGTGTTAGCAAGTTCTTACGACACTGCCTGGAAGAAGC
ATGACTTGGTGCGAAGGCTAGAAACCAGTATTTCTTCTTGTAAGACAAGCCTGCAGCGGGTTCAGCTGCA
TATTGCCATGTTTCAGTGGCAACATGAAGATCTACTTATCAATAGACCACAAGCCATGTCAGTCACACCT
CCCCCACGGTCTGCTATCCTAACCAGCATGAAAAAGAAGCTGCATACCCTGAGCCAGATTGAAACTTCTA
TTGCGACAGTTCAGGAGAAGCTAGCTGCACTTGAATCAAGTATTGAACAGCGACTCAAGTGGGCAGGTGG
TGCCAACCCTGCATTGGCCCCTGTACTACAAGATTTTGAAGCAACGATAGCTGAAAGAAGAAATCTTGTC
CTTAAAGAGAGCCAAAGAGCAAGTCAGGTCACATTTCTCTGCAGCAATATCATTCATTTTGAAAGTTTAC
GAACAAGAACTGCAGAAGCCTTAAACCTGGATGCGGCGTTATTTGAACTAATCAAGCGATGTCAGCAGAT
GTGTTCGTTTGCATCACAGTTTAACAGTTCAGTGTCTGAGTTAGAGCTTCGTTTATTACAGAGAGTGGAC
ACTGGTCTTGAACATCCTATTGGCAGCTCTGAATGGCTTTTGTCAGCACACAAACAGTTGACCCAGGATA
TGTCTACTCAGAGGGCAATTCAGACAGAGAAAGAGCAGCAGATAGAAACGGTCTGTGAAACAATTCAGAA
TCTGGTTGATAATATAAAGACTGTGCTCACTGGTCATAACCGACAGCTTGGAGATGTCAAACATCTCTTG
AAAGCTATGGCTAAGGATGAAGAAGCTGCTCTGGCAGATGGTGAAGATGTTCCCTATGAGAACAGTGTTA
GGCAGTTTTTGGGTGAATATAAATCATGGCAAGACAACATTCAAACAGTTCTATTTACATTAGTCCAGGC
TATGGGTCAGGTTCGAAGTCAAGAACACGTTGAAATGCTCCAGGAAATCACTCCCACCTTGAAAGAACTG
AAAACACAAAGTCAGAGTATCTATAATAATTTAGTGAGTTTTGCATCACCCTTAGTCACCGATGCAACAA
ATGAATGTTCGAGTCCAACGTCATCTGCTACTTATCAGCCATCCTTCGCTGCAGCAGTCCGGAGTAACAC
TGGCCAGAAGGCTCAGCCTGATGTCATGGCACAGAATGCTAGAAAGCTGATCCAGAAAAATCTTGCTACA
TCAGCTGATACTCCACCAAGCACCGTTCCAGGAACTGGCAAGAGTGTTGCTTGTAGTCCTAAAAAGGCAG
TCAGAGACCCTAAAACTGGGAAAGCGGTGCAAGAGAGAAACTCCTATGCAGTGAGTGTGTGGAAGAGAGT
GAAAGCCAAGTTAGAGGGCCGAGATGTTGATCCGAATAGGAGGATGTCAGTTGCTGAACAGGTTGACTAT
GTCATTAAGGAAGCAACTAATCTAGATAACTTGGCTCAGCTGTATGAAGGTTGGACAGCCTGGGTGTGAA
TGGCAAGACAGTAGATGAGTCTGGTTAAGCGAGGTCAGACATCCACCAGAATCAACTCGACCTCGACTCG
AGCTCAAGCTTCGAATTCTGCAGTCGACGGTACCGCGGGCCCGGGATCCACCGGATCTAGATAACTGATC
ATAATCAGCCATACCACATTTGTAGAGGTTTTACTTGCTTTAAAAAACCTCCCACACCTCCCCCTGAACC
TGAAACATAAAATGAATGCAATTGTTGTTGTTAACTTGTTTATTGCAGCTTATAATGGTTACAAATAAAG
CAATAGCATCACAAATTTCACAAATAAAGCATTTTTTTCACTGCATTCTAGTTGTGGTTTGTCCAAACTC
ATCAATGTATCTTAACGCGTAAATTGTAAGCGTTAATATTTTGTTAAAATTCGCGTTAAATTTTTGTTAA
ATCAGCTCATTTTTTAACCAATAGGCCGAAATCGGCAAAATCCCTTATAAATCAAAAGAATAGACCGAGA
TAGGGT
[37 nt withheld, positions 12817-12853]
AAAGAACGTGGACTCCAACGTCAAAGG
[49 nt withheld, positions 12881-12929]
T
[91 nt withheld, positions 12931-13021]
G
[124 nt withheld, positions 13023-13146]
CAGGTGGCACTTTTCGGGGAAATGTGCGCGGAACCCCTATTTGTTTATTTTTCTAAATACATTCAAATAT
GTATCCGCTCATGAGACAATAACCCTGATAAATGCTTCAATAATATTGAAAAAGGAAGAGTCCTGAGGCG
GAAAGAACCAGCTGTGGAATGTGTGTCAGTTAGGGTGTGGAAAGTCCCCAGGCTCCCCAGCAGGCAGAAG
TATGCAAAGCATGCATCTCAATTAGTCAGCAACCAGGTGTGGAAAGTCCCCAGGCTCCCCAGCAGGCAGA
AGTATGCAAAGCATGCATCTCAATTAGTCAGCAACCATAGTCCCGCCCCTAACTCCGCCCATCCCGCCCC
TAACTCCGCCCAGTTCCGCCCATTCTCCGCCCCATGGCTGACTAATTTTTTTTATTTATGCAGAGGCCGA
GGCCGCCTCGGCCTCTGAGCTATTCCAGAAGTAGTGAGGAGGCTTTTTTGGAGGCCTAGGCTTTTGCAAA
GATCGATCAAGAGACAGGATGAGGATCGTTTCGCATGATTGAACAAGATGGATTGCACGCAGGTTCTCCG
GCCGCTTGGGTGGAGAGGCTATTCGGCTATGACTGGGCACAACAGACAATCGGCTGCTCTGATGCCGCCG
TGTTCCGGCTGTCAGCGCAGGGGCGCCCGGTTCTTTTTGTCAAGACCGACCTGTCCGGTGCCCTGAATGA
ACTGCAAGACGAGGCAGCGCGGCTATCGTGGCTGGCCACGACGGGCGTTCCTTGCGCAGCTGTGCTCGAC
GTTGTCACTGAAGCGGGAAGGGACTGGCTGCTATTGGGCGAAGTGCCGGGGCAGGATCTCCTGTCATCTC
ACCTTGCTCCTGCCGAGAAAGTATCCATCATGGCTGATGCAATGCGGCGGCTGCATACGCTTGATCCGGC
TACCTGCCCATTCGACCACCAAGCGAAACATCGCATCGAGCGAGCACGTACTCGGATGGAAGCCGGTCTT
GTCGATCAGGATGATCTGGACGAAGAGCATCAGGGGCTCGCGCCAGCCGAACTGTTCGCCAGGCTCAAGG
CGAGCATGCCCGACGGCGAGGATCTCGTCGTGACCCATGGCGATGCCTGCTTGCCGAATATCATGGTGGA
AAATGGCCGCTTTTCTGGATTCATCGACTGTGGCCGGCTGGGTGTGGCGGACCGCTATCAGGACATAGCG
TTGGCTACCCGTGATATTGCTGAAGAGCTTGGCGGCGAATGGGCTGACCGCTTCCTCGTGCTTTACGGTA
TCGCCGCTCCCGATTCGCAGCGCATCGCCTTCTATCGCCTTCTTGACGAGTTCTTCTGAGCGGGACTCTG
GGGTTCGAAATGACCGACCAAGCGACGCCCAACCTGCCATCACGAGATTTCGATTCCACCGCCGCCTTCT
ATGAAAGGTTGGGCTTCGGAATCGTTTTCCGGGACGCCGGCTGGATGATCCTCCAGCGCGGGGATCTCAT
GCTGGAGTTCTTCGCCCACCCTAGGGGGAGGCTAACTGAAACACGGAAGGAGACAATACCGGAAGGAACC
CGCGCTATGACGGCAATAAAAAGACAGAATAAAACGCACGGTGTTGGGTCGTTTGTTCATAAACGCGGGG
TTCGGTCCCAGGGCTGGCACTCTGTCGATACCCCACCGAGACCCCATTGGGGCCAATACGCCCGCGTTTC
TTCCTTTTCCCCACCCCACCCCCCAAGTTCGGGTGAAGGCCCAGGGCTCGCAGCCAACGTCGGGGCGGCA
GGCCCTGCCATAGCCTCAGGTTACTCATATATACTTTAGATTGATTTAAAACTTCATTTTTAATTTAAAA
GGATCTAGGTGAAGATCCTTTTTGATAATCTCATGACCAAAATCCCTTAACGTGAGTTTTCGTTCCACTG
AGCGTCAGACCCCGTAGAAAAGATCAAAGGATCTTCTTGAGATCCTTTTTTTCTGCGCGTAATCTGCTGC
TTGCAAACAAAAAAACCACCGCTACCAGCGGTGGTTTGTTTGCCGGATCAAGAGCTACCAACTCTTTTTC
CGAAGGTAACTGGCTTCAGCAGAGCGCAGATACCAAATACTGTTCTTCTAGTGTAGCCGTAGTTAGGCCA
CCACTTCAAGAACTCTGTAGCACCGCCTACATACCTCGCTCTGCTAATCCTGTTACCAGTGGCTGCTGCC
AGTGGCGATAAGTCGTGTCTTACCGGGTTGGACTCAAGACGATAGTTACCGGATAAGGCGCAGCGGTCGG
GCTGAACGGGGGGTTCGTGCACACAGCCCAGCTTGGAGCGAACGACCTACACCGAACTGAGATACCTACA
GCGTGAGCTATGAGAAAGCGCCACGCTTCCCGAAGGGAGAAAGGCGGACAGGTATCCGGTAAGCGGCAGG
GTCGGAACAGGAGAGCGCACGAGGGAGCTTCCAGGGGGAAACGCCTGGTATCTTTATAGTCCTGTCGGGT
TTCGCCACCTCTGACTTGAGCGTCGATTTTTGTGATGCTCGTCAGGGGGGCGGAGCCTATGGAAAAACGC
CAGCAACGCGGCCTTTTTACGGTTCCTGGCCTTTTGCTGGCCTTTTGCTCACATGTTCTTTCCTGCGTTA
TCCCCTGATTCTGTGGATAACCGTATTACCGCCATGCATTAGTTATTAATAGTAATCAATTACGGGGTCA
TTAG
